>Addgene plasmid #223954 | plix403-V5-N-mECFP | addgene full sequence | sequence record 450837 | Addgene NGS Result
CATCAACAAGTTTGTACAAAAAAGCTGAACGAGAAACGTAAAATGATATAAATATCAATATATTAAATTA
GATTTTGCATAAAAAACAGACTACATAATACTGTAAAACACAACATATCCAGTCACTATGGCGGCCGCAT
TAGGCACCCCAGGCTTTACACTTTATGCTTCCGGCTCGTATAATGTGTGGATTTTGAGTTAGGATCCGTC
GAGATTTTCAGGAGCTAAGGAAGCTAAAATGGAGAAAAAAATCACTGGATATACCACCGTTGATATATCC
CAATGGCATCGTAAAGAACATTTTGAGGCATTTCAGTCAGTTGCTCAATGTACCTATAACCAGACCGTTC
AGCTGGATATTACGGCCTTTTTAAAGACCGTAAAGAAAAATAAGCACAAGTTTTATCCGGCCTTTATTCA
CATTCTTGCCCGCCTGATGAATGCTCATCCGGAATTCCGTATGGCAATGAAAGACGGTGAGCTGGTGATA
TGGGATAGTGTTCACCCTTGTTACACCGTTTTCCATGAGCAAACTGAAACGTTTTCATCGCTCTGGAGTG
AATACCACGACGATTTCCGGCAGTTTCTACACATATATTCGCAAGATGTGGCGTGTTACGGTGAAAACCT
GGCCTATTTCCCTAAAGGGTTTATTGAGAATATGTTTTTCGTCTCAGCCAATCCCTGGGTGAGTTTCACC
AGTTTTGATTTAAACGTGGCCAATATGGACAACTTCTTCGCCCCCGTTTTCACCATGGGCAAATATTATA
CGCAAGGCGACAAGGTGCTGATGCCGCTGGCGATTCAGGTTCATCATGCCGTTTGTGATGGCTTCCATGT
CGGCAGAATGCTTAATGAATTACAACAGTACTGCGATGAGTGGCAGGGCGGGGCGTAAAGATCTGGATCC
GGCTTACTAAAAGCCAGATAACAGTATGCGTATTTGCGCGCTGATTTTTGCGGTATAAGAATATATACTG
ATATGTATACCCGAAGTATGTCAAAAAGAGGTATGCTATGAAGCAGCGTATTACAGTGACAGTTGACAGC
GACAGCTATCAGTTGCTCAAGGCATATATGATGTCAATATCTCCGGTCTGGTAAGCACAACCATGCAGAA
TGAAGCCCGTCGTCTGCGTGCCGAACGCTGGAAAGCGGAAAATCAGGAAGGGATGGCTGAGGTCGCCCGG
TTTATTGAAATGAACGGCTCTTTTGCTGACGAGAACAGGGGCTGGTGAAATGCAGTTTAAGGTTTACACC
TATAAAAGAGAGAGCCGTTATCGTCTGTTTGTGGATGTACAGAGTGATATTATTGACACGCCCGGGCGAC
GGATGGTGATCCCCCTGGCCAGTGCACGTCTGCTGTCAGATAAAGTCTCCCGTGAACTTTACCCGGTGGT
GCATATCGGGGATGAAAGCTGGCGCATGATGACCACCGATATGGCCAGTGTGCCGGTCTCCGTTATCGGG
GAAGAAGTGGCTGATCTCAGCCACCGCGAAAATGACATCAAAAACGCCATTAACCTGATGTTCTGGGGAA
TATAAATGTCAGGCTCCCTTATACACAGCCAGTCTGCAGGTCGACCATAGTGACTGGATATGTTGTGTTT
TACAGTATTATGTAGTCTGTTTTTTATGCAAAATCTAATTTAATATATTGATATTTATATCATTTTACGT
TTCTCGTTCAGCTTTCTTGTACAAAGTGGTTGCAGGAAAGCCAATCCCAAACCCACTCCTAGGTCTCGAC
AGTACAGCATAGACCGGTCCACCACCACCACCACCACTAAGGATCCGGGGTTGGGGTTGCGCCTTTTCCA
AGGCAGCCCTGGGTTTGCGCAGGGACGCGGCTGCTCTGGGCGTGGTTCCGGGAAACGCAGCGGCGCCGAC
CCTGGGTCTCGCACATTCTTCACGTCCGTTCGCAGCGTCACCCGGATCTTCGCCGCTACCCTTGTGGGCC
CCCCGGCGACGCTTCCTGCTCCGCCCCTAAGTCGGGAAGGTTCCTTGCGGTTCGCGGCGTGCCGGACGTG
ACAAACGGAAGCCGCACGTCTCACTAGTACCCTCGCAGACGGACAGCGCCAGGGAGCAATGGCAGCGCGC
CGACCGCGATGGGCTGTGGCCAATAGCGGCTGCTCAGCAGGGCGCGCCGAGAGCAGCGGCCGGGAAGGGG
CGGTGCGGGAGGCGGGGTGTGGGGCGGTAGTGTGGGCCCTGTTCCTGCCCGCGCGGTGTTCCGCATTCTG
CAAGCCTCCGGAGCGCACGTCGGCAGTCGGCTCCCTCGTTGACCGAATCACCGACCTCTCTCCCCAGCAA
TTCACCATGACCGAGTACAAGCCCACGGTGCGCCTCGCCACCCGCGACGACGTCCCCAGGGCCGTACGCA
CCCTCGCCGCCGCGTTCGCCGACTACCCCGCCACGCGCCACACCGTCGATCCGGACCGCCACATCGAGCG
GGTCACCGAGCTGCAAGAACTCTTCCTCACGCGCGTCGGGCTCGACATCGGCAAGGTGTGGGTCGCGGAC
GACGGCGCCGCGGTGGCGGTCTGGACCACGCCGGAGAGCGTCGAAGCGGGGGCGGTGTTCGCCGAGATCG
GCCCGCGCATGGCCGAGTTGAGCGGTTCCCGGCTGGCCGCGCAGCAACAGATGGAAGGCCTCCTGGCGCC
GCACCGGCCCAAGGAGCCCGCGTGGTTCCTGGCCACCGTCGGCGTCTCGCCCGACCACCAGGGCAAGGGT
CTGGGCAGCGCCGTCGTGCTCCCCGGAGTGGAGGCGGCCGAGCGCGCCGGGGTGCCCGCCTTCCTGGAGA
CCTCCGCGCCCCGCAACCTCCCCTTCTACGAGCGGCTCGGCTTCACCGTCACCGCCGACGTCGAGGTGCC
CGAAGGACCGCGCACCTGGTGCATGACCCGCAAGCCCGGTGCCGAAGGTAGAGGTTCTCTCCTCACTTGT
GGTGATGTTGAAGAAAACCCTGGTCCAATGTCTAGACTGGACAAGAGCAAAGTCATAAACGGAGCTCTGG
AATTACTCAATGGTGTCGGTATCGAAGGCCTGACGACAAGGAAACTCGCTCAAAAGCTGGGAGTTGAGCA
GCCTACCCTGTACTGGCACGTGAAGAACAAGCGGGCCCTGCTCGATGCCCTGCCAATCGAGATGCTGGAC
AGGCATCATACCCACTTCTGCCCCCTGGAAGGCGAGTCATGGCAAGACTTTCTGCGGAACAACGCCAAGT
CATACCGCTGTGCTCTCCTCTCACATCGCGACGGGGCTAAAGTGCATCTCGGCACCCGCCCAACAGAGAA
ACAGTACGAAACCCTGGAAAATCAGCTCGCGTTCCTGTGTCAGCAAGGCTTCTCCCTGGAGAACGCACTG
TACGCTCTGTCCGCCGTGGGCCACTTTACACTGGGCTGCGTATTGGAGGAACAGGAGCATCAAGTAGCAA
AAGAGGAAAGAGAGACACCTACCACCGATTCTATGCCCCCACTTCTGAGACAAGCAATTGAGCTGTTCGA
CCGGCAGGGAGCCGAACCTGCCTTCCTTTTCGGCCTGGAACTAATCATATGTGGCCTGGAGAAACAGCTA
AAGTGCGAAAGCGGCGGGCCGACCGACGCCCTTGACGATTTTGACTTAGACATGCTCCCAGCCGATGCCC
TTGACGACTTTGACCTTGATATGCTGCCTGCTGACGCTCTTGACGATTTTGACCTTGACATGCTCCCCGG
GTAACTAAGTAAGGATCGATCCAAGATATCGTATTCTTAACTATGTTGCTCCTTTTACGCTATGTGGATA
CGCTGCTTTAATGCCTTTGTATCATGCTATTGCTTCCCGTATGGCTTTCATTTTCTCCTCCTTGTATAAA
TCCTGGTTGCTGTCTCTTTATGAGGAGTTGTGGCCCGTTGTCAGGCAACGTGGCGTGGTGTGCACTGTGT
TTGCTGACGCAACCCCCACTGGTTGGGGCATTGCCACCACCTGTCAGCTCCTTTCCGGGACTTTCGCTTT
CCCCCTCCCTATTGCCACGGCGGAACTCATCGCCGCCTGCCTTGCCCGCTGCTGGACAGGGGCTCGGCTG
TTGGGCACTGACAATTCCGTGGTGTTGTCGGGGAAGCTGACGTCCTTTCCATGGCTGCTCGCCTGTGTTG
CCACCTGGATTCTGCGCGGGACGTCCTTCTGCTACGTCCCTTCGGCCCTCAATCCAGCGGACCTTCCTTC
CCGCGGCCTGCTGCCGGCTCTGCGGCCTCTTCCGCGTCTTCGCCTTCGCCCTCAGACGAGTCGGATCTCC
CTTTGGGCCGCCTCCCCGCCTGTTTCGCCTCGGCGTCCGGACTAGAGGTACCTTTAAGACCAATGACTTA
CAAGGCAGCTGTAGATCTTAGCCACTTTTTAAAAGAAAAGGGGGGACTGGAAGGGCTAATTCACTCCCAA
CGAAGACAAGATCTGCTTTTTGCTTGTACTGGGTCTCTCTGGTTAGACCAGATCTGAGCCTGGGAGCTCT
CTGGCTAACTAGGGAACCCACTGCTTAAGCCTCAATAAAGCTTGCCTTGAGTGCTTCAAGTAGTGTGTGC
CCGTCTGTTGTGTGACTCTGGTAACTAGAGATCCCTCAGACCCTTTTAGTCAGTGTGGAAAATCTCTAGC
AGTAGTAGTTCATGTCATCTTATTATTCAGTATTTATAACTTGCAAAGAAATGAATATCAGAGAGTGAGA
GGAACTTGTTTATTGCAGCTTATAATGGTTACAAATAAAGCAATAGCATCACAAATTTCACAAATAAAGC
ATTTTTTTCACTGCATTCTAGTTGTGGTTTGTCCAAACTCATCAATGTATCTTATCATGTCTGGCTCTAG
CTATCCCGCCCCTAACTCCGCCCATCCCGCCCCTAACTCCGCCCAGTTCCGCCCATTCTCCGCCCCATGG
CTGACTAATTTTTTTTATTTATGCAGAGGCCGAGGCCGCCTCGGCCTCTGAGCTATTCCAGAAGTAGTGA
GGAGGCTTTTTTGGAGGCCTTTCAAATATGTATCCGCTCATGAGACAATAACCCTGATAAATGCTTCAAT
AATATTGAAAAAGGAAGAGTATGAGTATTCAACATTTCCGTGTCGCCCTTATTCCCTTTTTTGCGGCATT
TTGCCTTCCTGTTTTTGCTCACCCAGAAACGCTGGTGAAAGTAAAAGATGCTGAAGATCAGTTGGGTGCA
CGAGTGGGTTACATCGAACTGGATCTCAACAGCGGTAAGATCCTTGAGAGTTTTCGCCCCGAAGAACGTT
TTCCAATGATGAGCACTTTTAAAGTTCTGCTATGTGGCGCGGTATTATCCCGTATTGACGCCGGGCAAGA
GCAACTCGGTCGCCGCATACACTATTCTCAGAATGACTTGGTTGAGTACTCACCAGTCACAGAAAAGCAT
CTTACGGATGGCATGACAGTAAGAGAATTATGCAGTGCTGCCATAACCATGAGTGATAACACTGCGGCCA
ACTTACTTCTGACAACGATCGGAGGACCGAAGGAGCTAACCGCTTTTTTGCACAACATGGGGGATCATGT
AACTCGCCTTGATCGTTGGGAACCGGAGCTGAATGAAGCCATACCAAACGACGAGCGTGACACCACGATG
CCTGTAGCAATGGCAACAACGTTGCGCAAACTATTAACTGGCGAACTACTTACTCTAGCTTCCCGGCAAC
AATTAATAGACTGGATGGAGGCGGATAAAGTTGCAGGACCACTTCTGCGCTCGGCCCTTCCGGCTGGCTG
GTTTATTGCTGATAAATCTGGAGCCGGTGAGCGTGGGTCTCGCGGTATCATTGCAGCACTGGGGCCAGAT
GGTAAGCCCTCCCGTATCGTAGTTATCTACACGACGGGGAGTCAGGCAACTATGGATGAACGAAATAGAC
AGATCGCTGAGATAGGTGCCTCACTGATTAAGCATTGGTAACTGTCAGACCAAGTTTACTCATATATACT
TTAGATTGATTTAAAACTTCATTTTTAATTTAAAAGGATCTAGGTGAAGATCCTTTTTGATAATCTCATG
ACCAAAATCCCTTAACGTGAGTTTTCGTTCCACTGAGCGTCAGACCCCGTAGAAAAGATCAAAGGATCTT
CTTGAGATCCTTTTTTTCTGCGCGTAATCTGCTGCTTGCAAACAAAAAAACCACCGCTACCAGCGGTGGT
TTGTTTGCCGGATCAAGAGCTACCAACTCTTTTTCCGAAGGTAACTGGCTTCAGCAGAGCGCAGATACCA
AATACTGTTCTTCTAGTGTAGCCGTAGTTAGGCCACCACTTCAAGAACTCTGTAGCACCGCCTACATACC
TCGCTCTGCTAATCCTGTTACCAGTGGCTGCTGCCAGTGGCGATAAGTCGTGTCTTACCGGGTTGGACTC
AAGACGATAGTTACCGGATAAGGCGCAGCGGTCGGGCTGAACGGGGGGTTCGTGCACACAGCCCAGCTTG
GAGCGAACGACCTACACCGAACTGAGATACCTACAGCGTGAGCTATGAGAAAGCGCCACGCTTCCCGAAG
GGAGAAAGGCGGACAGGTATCCGGTAAGCGGCAGGGTCGGAACAGGAGAGCGCACGAGGGAGCTTCCAGG
GGGAAACGCCTGGTATCTTTATAGTCCTGTCGGGTTTCGCCACCTCTGACTTGAGCGTCGATTTTTGTGA
TGCTCGTCAGGGGGGCGGAGCCTATGGAAAAACGCCAGCAACGCGGCCTTTTTACGGTTCCTGGCCTTTT
GCTGGCCTTTTGCTCACATGTTCTTTCCTGCGTTATCCCCTGATTCTGTGGATAACCGTATTACCGCCTT
TGAGTGAGCTGATACCGCTCGCCGCAGCCGAACGACCGAGCGCAGCGAGTCAGTGAGCGAGGAAGCGGAA
GAGCGCCCAATACGCAAACCGCCTCTCCCCGCGCGTTGGCCGATTCATTAATGCAGCTGGCACGACAGGT
TTCCCGACTGGAAAGCGGGCAGTGAGCGCAACGCAATTAATGTGAGTTAGCTCACTCATTAGGCACCCCA
GGCTTTACACTTTATGCTTCCGGCTCGTATGTTGTGTGGAATTGTGAGCGGATAACAATTTCACACAGGA
AACAGCTATGACCATGATTACGCCAAGCGCGCAATTAACCCTCACTAAAGGGAACAAAAGCTGGAGCTGC
AAGCTTAATGTAGTCTTATGCAATACTCTTGTAGTCTTGCAACATGGTAACGATGAGTTAGCAACATGCC
TTACAAGGAGAGAAAAAGCACCGTGCATGCCGATTGGTGGAAGTAAGGTGGTACGATCGTGCCTTATTAG
GAAGGCAACAGACGGGTCTGACATGGATTGGACGAACCACTGAATTGCCGCATTGCAGAGATATTGTATT
TAAGTGCCTAGCTCGATACATAAACGGGTCTCTCTGGTTAGACCAGATCTGAGCCTGGGAGCTCTCTGGC
TAACTAGGGAACCCACTGCTTAAGCCTCAATAAAGCTTGCCTTGAGTGCTTCAAGTAGTGTGTGCCCGTC
TGTTGTGTGACTCTGGTAACTAGAGATCCCTCAGACCCTTTTAGTCAGTGTGGAAAATCTCTAGCAGTGG
CGCCCGAACAGGGACTTGAAAGCGAAAGGGAAACCAGAGGAGCTCTCTCGACGCAGGACTCGGCTTGCTG
AAGCGCGCACGGCAAGAGGCGAGGGGCGGCGACTGGTGAGTACGCCAAAAATTTTGACTAGCGGAGGCTA
GAAGGAGAGAGATGGGTGCGAGAGCGTCAGTATTAAGCGGGGGAGAATTAGATCGCGATGGGAAAAAATT
CGGTTAAGGCCAGGGGGAAAGAAAAAATATAAATTAAAACATATAGTATGGGCAAGCAGGGAGCTAGAAC
GATTCGCAGTTAATCCTGGCCTGTTAGAAACATCAGAAGGCTGTAGACAAATACTGGGACAGCTACAACC
ATCCCTTCAGACAGGATCAGAAGAACTTAGATCATTATATAATACAGTAGCAACCCTCTATTGTGTGCAT
CAAAGGATAGAGATAAAAGACACCAAGGAAGCTTTAGACAAGATAGAGGAAGAGCAAAACAAAAGTAAGA
CCACCGCACAGCAAGCGGCCGCTGATCTTCAGACCTGGAGGAGGAGATATGAGGGACAATTGGAGAAGTG
AATTATATAAATATAAAGTAGTAAAAATTGAACCATTAGGAGTAGCACCCACCAAGGCAAAGAGAAGAGT
GGTGCAGAGAGAAAAAAGAGCAGTGGGAATAGGAGCTTTGTTCCTTGGGTTCTTGGGAGCAGCAGGAAGC
ACTATGGGCGCAGCGTCAATGACGCTGACGGTACAGGCCAGACAATTATTGTCTGGTATAGTGCAGCAGC
AGAACAATTTGCTGAGGGCTATTGAGGCGCAACAGCATCTGTTGCAACTCACAGTCTGGGGCATCAAGCA
GCTCCAGGCAAGAATCCTGGCTGTGGAAAGATACCTAAAGGATCAACAGCTCCTGGGGATTTGGGGTTGC
TCTGGAAAACTCATTTGCACCACTGCTGTGCCTTGGAATGCTAGTTGGAGTAATAAATCTCTGGAACAGA
TTTGGAATCACACGACCTGGATGGAGTGGGACAGAGAAATTAACAATTACACAAGCTTAATACACTCCTT
AATTGAAGAATCGCAAAACCAGCAAGAAAAGAATGAACAAGAATTATTGGAATTAGATAAATGGGCAAGT
TTGTGGAATTGGTTTAACATAACAAATTGGCTGTGGTATATAAAATTATTCATAATGATAGTAGGAGGCT
TGGTAGGTTTAAGAATAGTTTTTGCTGTACTTTCTATAGTGAATAGAGTTAGGCAGGGATATTCACCATT
ATCGTTTCAGACCCACCTCCCAACCCCGAGGGGACAATTCTCGACCTCGAGACAAATGGCAGTATTCATC
CACAATTTTAAAAGAAAAGGGGGGATTGGGGGGTACAGTGCAGGGGAAAGAATAGTAGACATAATAGCAA
CAGACATACAAACTAAAGAATTACAAAAACAAATTACAAAAATTCAAAATTTTCGGGTTTATTACAGGGA
CAGCAGAGATCCACTTTGGCCGCGAATCGATATGTCGAGTTTACTCCCTATCAGTGATAGAGAACGTATG
TCGAGTTTACTCCCTATCAGTGATAGAGAACGATGTCGAGTTTACTCCCTATCAGTGATAGAGAACGTAT
GTCGAGTTTACTCCCTATCAGTGATAGAGAACGTATGTCGAGTTTACTCCCTATCAGTGATAGAGAACGT
ATGTCGAGTTTATCCCTATCAGTGATAGAGAACGTATGTCGAGTTTACTCCCTATCAGTGATAGAGAACG
TATGTCGAGGTAGGCGTGTACGGTGGGAGGCCTATATAAGCAGAGCTCGTTTAGTGAACCGTCAGATCGC
CTGGAGAATTGGGCCACCATGGTGAGCAAGGGCGAGGAGCTGTTCACCGGGGTGGTGCCCATCCTGGTCG
AGCTGGACGGCGACGTAAACGGCCACAAGTTCAGCGTGTCCGGCGAGGGCGAGGGCGATGCCACCTACGG
CAAGCTGACCCTGAAGTTCATCTGCACCACCGGCAAGCTGCCCGTGCCCTGGCCCACCCTCGTGACCACC
CTGACCTGGGGCGTGCAGTGCTTCAGCCGCTACCCCGACCACATGAAGCAGCACGACTTCTTCAAGTCCG
CCATGCCCGAAGGCTACGTCCAGGAGCGCACCATCTTCTTCAAGGACGACGGCAACTACAAGACCCGCGC
CGAGGTGAAGTTCGAGGGCGACACCCTGGTGAACCGCATCGAGCTGAAGGGCATCGACTTCAAGGAGGAC
GGCAACATCCTGGGGCACAAGCTGGAGTACAACTACATCAGCCACAACGTCTATATCACCGCCGACAAGC
AGAAGAACGGCATCAAGGCCAACTTCAAGATCCGCCACAACATCGAGGACGGCAGCGTGCAGCTCGCCGA
CCACTACCAGCAGAACACCCCCATCGGCGACGGCCCCGTGCTGCTGCCCGACAACCACTACCTGAGCACC
CAGTCCAAGCTGAGCAAAGACCCCAACGAGAAGCGCGATCACATGGTCCTGCTGGAGTTCGTGACCGCCG
CCGGGATCACTCTCGGCATGGACGAGCTGTACAAGT
Features (pLannotate 1.2.2; 34 found; start..end, strand, type, name):
      6..130     +  protein_bind   attR1: mutant version of attR; recombination site for the Gateway® LR reaction LR Clonase™
    155..185     +  promoter       lac UV5 promoter: E. coli lac promoter with an "up" mutation
    209..238     +  promoter       cat promoter (fragment): promoter of the E. coli cat gene encoding chloramphenicol acetyltransferase
    239..898     +  CDS            CmR: chloramphenicol acetyltransferase; cat; confers resistance to chloramphenicol
   1077..1235    +  CDS            ccdA (fragment): CCDA_ECO57 - Also known as H, letA. Experimental evidence at protein level: Swiss-Prot protein existence level 1. Antitoxin component of a type II toxin-antitoxin (TA) system which inhibits the post-segregational killing (PSK) of plasmid-free cells, also referred to as a plasmid addiction system. Binds to and blocks the activity of CcdB; will also remove bound CcdB protein from the CcdB-GyrA complex by forming a CcdA-CcdB complex, a process termed rejuvenation. Functions as a transcriptional corepressor for the ccdAB operon, repression also requires CcdB (By similarity). From Escherichia coli
   1240..1542    +  CDS            ccdB: CCDB_ECOLI - Also known as G, letB, letD. Experimental evidence at protein level: Swiss-Prot protein existence level 1. Toxic component of a type II toxin-antitoxin (TA) system, functioning in plasmid maintainence. Responsible for the post- segregational killing (PSK) of plasmid-free cells, also referred to as a plasmid addiction system. Half-life of over 2 hours. Cell killing by CcdB is accompanied by filamentation, defects in chromosome and plasmid segregation, defects in cell division, formation of anucleate cells, decreased DNA synthesis and plasmid loss. Interferes with the activity of DN
   1586..1710    -  protein_bind   attR2: mutant version of attR; recombination site for the Gateway® LR reaction LR Clonase™
   1769..1787    +  CDS            9xHis (fragment): 9xHis affinity tag
   1797..2307    +  promoter       hPGK promoter: human phosphoglycerate kinase 1 promoter
   2317..2913    +  CDS            PuroR (fragment): puromycin N-acetyltransferase; pac from Streptomyces; confers resistance to puromycin
   2968..3665    +  CDS            rtTA3 (fragment): reverse tetracycline transactivator 3 activates expression from Tet-responsive promoters in the presence of doxycycline
   3595..3705    +  CDS            VP48: 3 tandem repeats of the minimal activation domain of herpes simplex virus VP16 (Cheng et al., 2013)
   3741..4289    +  misc_feature   WPRE (fragment): woodchuck hepatitis virus posttranscriptional regulatory element
   4315..4386    +  CDS            nef (fragment): NEF_HV1Z2 - Experimental evidence at protein level: Swiss-Prot protein existence level 1. Extracellular Nef protein targets CD4(+) T-lymphocytes for apoptosis by interacting with CXCR4 surface receptors. From Human immunodeficiency virus type 1 group M subtype D (isolate Z2/CDC-Z34) (HIV-1).
   4388..4621    +  LTR            3' LTR (ΔU3): self-inactivating 3' long terminal repeat (LTR) from HIV-1
   4693..4814    +  polyA_signal   SV40 poly(A) signal: SV40 polyadenylation signal
   4854..4989    +  rep_origin     SV40 ori: SV40 origin of replication
   4997..5060    +  promoter       AmpR promoter: bla
   5061..5921    +  CDS            AmpR: β-lactamase; bla; confers resistance to ampicillin, carbenicillin, and related antibiotics
   6092..6680    +  rep_origin     ori: high-copy-number ColE1/pMB1/pBR322/pUC origin of replication
   6863..6955    +  CDS            lacI (fragment): lac repressor; lacI; The lac repressor binds to the lac operator to inhibit transcription in E. coli. This inhibition can be relieved by adding lactose or isopropyl-β-D-thiogalactopyranoside (IPTG).
   6968..6989    +  protein_bind   CAP binding site: CAP binding activates transcription in the presence of cAMP. E. coli catabolite activator protein
   7004..7034    +  promoter       lac promoter: promoter for the E. coli lac operon
   7042..7058    +  protein_bind   lac operator: The lac repressor binds to the lac operator to inhibit transcription in E. coli. This inhibition can be relieved by adding lactose or isopropyl-β-D-thiogalactopyranoside (IPTG). lac repressor encoded by lacI
   7103..7121    +  promoter       T3 promoter: promoter for bacteriophage T3 RNA polymerase
   7149..7375    +  promoter       RSV promoter: Rous sarcoma virus enhancer/promoter
   7376..7556    +  LTR            5' LTR (truncated): truncated 5' long terminal repeat (LTR) from HIV-1
   7603..7728    +  misc_feature   HIV-1 Ψ: packaging signal of human immunodeficiency virus type 1
   7712..8075    +  CDS            HIV-1 gag (fragment): gag protein from human immunodeficiency virus 1; gag
   8221..8454    +  misc_feature   RRE: The Rev response element (RRE) of HIV-1 allows for Rev-dependent mRNA export from the nucleus to the cytoplasm.
   8831..8855    +  CDS            Rev (fragment): human immunodeficiency virus 1 (HIV-1) Rev protein; rev; enhances nuclear export of unspliced and incompletely spliced viral mRNAs
   8896..9013    +  misc_feature   cPPT/CTS: central polypurine tract and central termination sequence of HIV-1
   9067..9381    +  promoter       tight TRE promoter: Tet-responsive promoter PTight, consisting of seven tet operator sequences followed by the minimal CMV promoter
   9399..10115   +  CDS            mECFP: mECFP is a basic (constitutively fluorescent) cyan fluorescent protein published in 2006, derived from Aequorea victoria.
