[The description below was written by a language model from this plasmid's Addgene catalogue record and pLannotate feature annotations shown in this document.]
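Description:
plix403-V5-N-mECFP is an empty lentiviral Gateway destination vector built on the plix403 backbone, intended for placing a gene of interest behind an N-terminal V5-mECFP tag and generating stable mammalian cell lines with doxycycline-inducible expression. It has the layout of a third-generation self-inactivating HIV-1 transfer vector: an RSV promoter drives a truncated 5' LTR, followed by the Ψ packaging signal with a gag fragment, the RRE for Rev-dependent export, and cPPT/CTS, with a WPRE and ΔU3 3' LTR closing the proviral unit. In bacteria it carries a ColE1/pUC-type origin and AmpR. The Gateway cassette additionally encodes chloramphenicol resistance and the ccdB toxin, so the empty vector is maintained under dual selection in a ccdB-tolerant strain. An SV40 poly(A) signal and SV40 origin lie outside the LTRs.

The payload is an all-in-one Tet-On system. A tight TRE promoter (seven tet operators plus a minimal CMV promoter) drives the mECFP coding sequence, which runs directly into attR1, the CmR/ccdB counter-selection cassette and attR2. LR recombination with an entry clone replaces that cassette with the gene of interest, which is expected to be fused in frame downstream of mECFP. The V5 epitope listed in the catalogue is not separately annotated in the feature table. Downstream, a human PGK promoter drives puromycin N-acetyltransferase followed by rtTA3. The two are presumably linked as a single transcript, though no linker element is annotated. Puromycin selects transduced cells, and the constitutively expressed transactivator switches on the TRE when doxycycline is added. A short His-tag fragment is annotated after attR2. The resulting cyan-fluorescent, V5-tagged fusion allows inducible expression, localisation and detection of the protein of interest.
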