Addgene plasmid #223954: plix403-V5-N-mECFP
Purpose: (Empty Backbone) Gateway cloning of genes of interest with an N-terminal V5-mECFP fusion; generation of stable cells with doxycycline inducible expression
Depositing lab: Karla Feijs & Roko Žaja. Depositing organization: Universitaetsklinikum Aachen.
Backbone
  Vector backbone: plix403
  Vector type: Lentiviral
  Selectable markers: Puromycin
  Tag / fusion protein: V5-mECFP (N terminal on backbone)
Growth in bacteria
  Bacterial resistance: Chloramphenicol and Ampicillin, 25 & 100 μg/mL
  Growth temperature: 30°C
  Growth strain: ccdB Survival
  Copy number: Low Copy
Gene/Insert
  Gene/Insert name: None
  Tag / fusion protein: V5-mECFP (N terminal on backbone)
Terms and licenses: Academic/Nonprofit Terms; Industry Terms: Not Available to Industry
How to cite: plix403-V5-N-mECFP was a gift from Karla Feijs & Roko Žaja (Addgene plasmid # 223954 ; http://n2t.net/addgene:223954 ; RRID:Addgene_223954)
